Addgene plasmid #239347: pcDNA5/FRT/MALAT1[WT] (pAVA3171)
Purpose: Expresses full-length, driven by its own promoter MALAT1 with wild-type ENE and an 11-nt insertion (cgctcgacgta).
Depositing lab: Andrei Alexandrov. Depositing organization: Clemson University. Publication: Identification of human pathways acting on nuclear non-coding RNAs using the Mirror forward genetic approach. Che R, Panah M, Mirani B, Knowles K, Ostapovich A, Majumdar D, Chen X, DeSimone J, White W, Noonan M, Luo H, Alexandrov A. Nat Commun. 2025 May 22;16(1):4741. doi: 10.1038/s41467-025-59998-3. PubMed 40399278.
Backbone
  Vector backbone: pcDNA5/FRT
  Vector type: Mammalian Expression
  Selectable markers: ATG-lacking-HygroR
Growth in bacteria
  Bacterial resistance: Ampicillin, 100 μg/mL
  Growth temperature: 37°C
  Growth strain: DH5alpha
  Copy number: High Copy
Gene/Insert
  Gene/Insert name: 10,843 bp of MALAT1 of genomic locus amplified from genomic DNA of Hela cells
  Species: H. sapiens (human)
  Mutation: An 11-nt insertion (cgctcgacgta)
  Entrez Gene: MALAT1 (a.k.a. HCN, LINC00047, NCRNA00047, NEAT2, PRO2853)
Terms and licenses: Academic/Nonprofit Terms; Industry Terms: Not Available to Industry
Depositor comments: Please visit https://doi.org/10.1101/2024.09.26.615073 for bioRxiv preprint.
How to cite: pcDNA5/FRT/MALAT1[WT] (pAVA3171) was a gift from Andrei Alexandrov (Addgene plasmid # 239347 ; http://n2t.net/addgene:239347 ; RRID:Addgene_239347)
