[The description below was written by a language model from this plasmid's Addgene catalogue record and pLannotate feature annotations shown in this document.]
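Description:
pcDNA5/FRT/MALAT1[WT] (pAVA3171) is a 14.4 kb mammalian expression plasmid built on the pcDNA5/FRT backbone and carrying a large genomic copy of the human long non-coding RNA gene MALAT1. It is propagated in E. coli as a high-copy plasmid through a ColE1/pUC-type origin and selected with ampicillin via the β-lactamase gene and its promoter. Short remnants of the lac region (lacI fragment, CAP site, lac promoter and operator) are backbone carry-over with no evident role in the design.

The insert is 10,843 bp of the MALAT1 locus amplified from HeLa genomic DNA, so that the full-length transcript is expressed from its own native promoter. No CMV or other heterologous promoter, and no BGH polyadenylation signal, appears in the feature table, which is consistent with this. The annotation picks up a conserved MALAT1 RNA motif and, further downstream, the mascRNA element, the tRNA-like structure whose processing generates the mature MALAT1 3' end. A short hit to a human predicted protein near the end of the insert is probably just an annotation of the flanking genomic sequence. This version retains the wild-type ENE, the 3' triple-helix-forming element that stabilises the nuclear transcript, and contains an 11-nt insertion. The record does not state the purpose of that insertion.

Downstream of the insert, on the opposite strand, lie an FRT site, a hygromycin resistance coding sequence lacking its start codon, and an SV40 poly(A) signal. In the Flp-In arrangement, FLP-mediated recombination into a genomic FRT site supplies a promoter and ATG, so hygromycin resistance arises only after correct single-copy integration. The associated study concerned human pathways acting on nuclear non-coding RNAs, and this plasmid appears to be the wild-type ENE version in that work.
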