Features (pLannotate 1.2.2; 14 found; start..end, strand, type, name):
     72..932     +  CDS            AmpR: β-lactamase; bla; confers resistance to ampicillin, carbenicillin, and related antibiotics
   1103..1691    +  rep_origin     ori: high-copy-number ColE1/pMB1/pBR322/pUC origin of replication
   1874..1966    +  CDS            lacI (fragment): lac repressor; lacI; The lac repressor binds to the lac operator to inhibit transcription in E. coli. This inhibition can be relieved by adding lactose or isopropyl-β-D-thiogalactopyranoside (IPTG).
   1979..2000    +  protein_bind   CAP binding site: CAP binding activates transcription in the presence of cAMP. E. coli catabolite activator protein
   2015..2045    +  promoter       lac promoter: promoter for the E. coli lac operon
   2049..2071    +  protein_bind   lac operator (fragment): The lac repressor binds to the lac operator to inhibit transcription in E. coli. This inhibition can be relieved by adding lactose or isopropyl-β-D-thiogalactopyranoside (IPTG). lac repressor encoded by lacI
   2142..2263    -  polyA_signal   SV40 poly(A) signal: SV40 polyadenylation signal
   2258..2416    -  CDS            ble (fragment): BLE_KLEPN - Experimental evidence at protein level: Swiss-Prot protein existence level 1. Binding protein with a strong affinity to the bleomycin family of antibiotics. Binds to CL990; an antimitotic-antibiotic compound. From Klebsiella pneumoniae.
   2431..3453    -  CDS            HygR: aminoglycoside phosphotransferase from E. coli; aph(4)-Ia; confers resistance to hygromycin
   3461..3508    -  protein_bind   FRT: FLP-mediated recombination occurs in the 8-bp core sequence TCTAGAAA (Turan and Bode, 2011). FLP recombinase from the Saccharomyces cerevisiae 2μ plasmid
   9972..10066   +  ncRNA          MALAT1: Accession: RF01871 - Metastasis associated lung adenocarcinoma transcript 1
  13186..13242   +  ncRNA          mascRNA-menRNA: Accession: RF01684 - MALAT1-associated small cytoplasmic RNA/MEN beta RNA
  13854..14114   +  CDS            YS049_HUMAN (fragment): Experimental evidence at transcript level: Swiss-Prot protein existence level 2. From Homo sapiens (Human).
  14410..71      +  promoter       AmpR promoter (across the origin): bla
>Addgene plasmid #239347 | pcDNA5/FRT/MALAT1[WT] (pAVA3171) | addgene full sequence | sequence record 479138 | Addgene NGS Result
ATTCAAATATGTATCCGCTCATGAGACAATAACCCTGATAAATGCTTCAATAATATTGAAAAAGGAAGAG
TATGAGTATTCAACATTTCCGTGTCGCCCTTATTCCCTTTTTTGCGGCATTTTGCCTTCCTGTTTTTGCT
CACCCAGAAACGCTGGTGAAAGTAAAAGATGCTGAAGATCAGTTGGGTGCACGAGTGGGTTACATCGAAC
TGGATCTCAACAGCGGTAAGATCCTTGAGAGTTTTCGCCCCGAAGAACGTTTTCCAATGATGAGCACTTT
TAAAGTTCTGCTATGTGGCGCGGTATTATCCCGTATTGACGCCGGGCAAGAGCAACTCGGTCGCCGCATA
CACTATTCTCAGAATGACTTGGTTGAGTACTCACCAGTCACAGAAAAGCATCTTACGGATGGCATGACAG
TAAGAGAATTATGCAGTGCTGCCATAACCATGAGTGATAACACTGCGGCCAACTTACTTCTGACAACGAT
CGGAGGACCGAAGGAGCTAACCGCTTTTTTGCACAACATGGGGGATCATGTAACTCGCCTTGATCGTTGG
GAACCGGAGCTGAATGAAGCCATACCAAACGACGAGCGTGACACCACGATGCCTGTAGCAATGGCAACAA
CGTTGCGCAAACTATTAACTGGCGAACTACTTACTCTAGCTTCCCGGCAACAATTAATAGACTGGATGGA
GGCGGATAAAGTTGCAGGACCACTTCTGCGCTCGGCCCTTCCGGCTGGCTGGTTTATTGCTGATAAATCT
GGAGCCGGTGAGCGTGGGTCTCGCGGTATCATTGCAGCACTGGGGCCAGATGGTAAGCCCTCCCGTATCG
TAGTTATCTACACGACGGGGAGTCAGGCAACTATGGATGAACGAAATAGACAGATCGCTGAGATAGGTGC
CTCACTGATTAAGCATTGGTAACTGTCAGACCAAGTTTACTCATATATACTTTAGATTGATTTAAAACTT
CATTTTTAATTTAAAAGGATCTAGGTGAAGATCCTTTTTGATAATCTCATGACCAAAATCCCTTAACGTG
AGTTTTCGTTCCACTGAGCGTCAGACCCCGTAGAAAAGATCAAAGGATCTTCTTGAGATCCTTTTTTTCT
GCGCGTAATCTGCTGCTTGCAAACAAAAAAACCACCGCTACCAGCGGTGGTTTGTTTGCCGGATCAAGAG
CTACCAACTCTTTTTCCGAAGGTAACTGGCTTCAGCAGAGCGCAGATACCAAATACTGTTCTTCTAGTGT
AGCCGTAGTTAGGCCACCACTTCAAGAACTCTGTAGCACCGCCTACATACCTCGCTCTGCTAATCCTGTT
ACCAGTGGCTGCTGCCAGTGGCGATAAGTCGTGTCTTACCGGGTTGGACTCAAGACGATAGTTACCGGAT
AAGGCGCAGCGGTCGGGCTGAACGGGGGGTTCGTGCACACAGCCCAGCTTGGAGCGAACGACCTACACCG
AACTGAGATACCTACAGCGTGAGCTATGAGAAAGCGCCACGCTTCCCGAAGGGAGAAAGGCGGACAGGTA
TCCGGTAAGCGGCAGGGTCGGAACAGGAGAGCGCACGAGGGAGCTTCCAGGGGGAAACGCCTGGTATCTT
TATAGTCCTGTCGGGTTTCGCCACCTCTGACTTGAGCGTCGATTTTTGTGATGCTCGTCAGGGGGGCGGA
GCCTATGGAAAAACGCCAGCAACGCGGCCTTTTTACGGTTCCTGGCCTTTTGCTGGCCTTTTGCTCACAT
GTTCTTTCCTGCGTTATCCCCTGATTCTGTGGATAACCGTATTACCGCCTTTGAGTGAGCTGATACCGCT
CGCCGCAGCCGAACGACCGAGCGCAGCGAGTCAGTGAGCGAGGAAGCGGAAGAGCGCCCAATACGCAAAC
CGCCTCTCCCCGCGCGTTGGCCGATTCATTAATGCAGCTGGCACGACAGGTTTCCCGACTGGAAAGCGGG
CAGTGAGCGCAACGCAATTAATGTGAGTTAGCTCACTCATTAGGCACCCCAGGCTTTACACTTTATGCTT
CCGGCTCGTATGTTGTGTGGAATTGTGAGCGGATAACAATTTCACACAGGAAACAGCTATGACCATGATT
ACGCCAAGCTCTAGCTAGAGGTCGACGGTATACAGACATGATAAGATACATTGATGAGTTTGGACAAACC
ACAACTAGAATGCAGTGAAAAAAATGCTTTATTTGTGAAATTTGTGATGCTATTGCTTTATTTGTAACCA
TTATAAGCTGCAATAAACAAGTTGGGGTGGGCGAAGAACTCCAGCATGAGATCCCCGCGCTGGAGGATCA
TCCAGCCGGCGTCCCGGAAAACGATTCCGAAGCCCAACCTTTCATAGAAGGCGGCGGTGGAATCGAAATC
TCGTGATGGCAGGTTGGGCGTCGCTTGGTCGGTCATTTCGAAAGTACGTGCTATTCCTTTGCCCTCGGAC
GAGTGCTGGGGCGTCGGTTTCCACTATCGGCGAGTACTTCTACACAGCCATCGGTCCAGACGGCCGCGCT
TCTGCGGGCGATTTGTGTACGCCCGACAGTCCCGGCTCCGGATCGGACGATTGCGTCGCATCGACCCTGC
GCCCAAGCTGCATCATCGAAATTGCCGTCAACCAAGCTCTGATAGAGTTGGTCAAGACCAATGCGGAGCA
TATACGCCCGGAGCCGCGGCGATCCTGCAAGCTCCGGATGCCTCCGCTCGAAGTAGCGCGTCTGCTGCTC
CATACAAGCCAACCACGGCCTCCAGAAGAAGATGTTGGCGACCTCGTATTGGGAATCCCCGAACATCGCC
TCGCTCCAGTCAATGACCGCTGTTATGCGGCCATTGTCCGTCAGGACATTGTTGGAGCCGAAATCCGCGT
GCACGAGGTGCCGGACTTCGGGGCAGTCCTCGGCCCAAAGCATCAGCTCATCGAGAGCCTGCGCGACGGA
CGCACTGACGGTGTCGTCCATCACAGTTTGCCAGTGATACACATGGGGATCAGCAATCGCGCATATGAAA
TCACGCCATGTAGTGTATTGACCGATTCCTTGCGGTCCGAATGGGCCGAACCCGCTCGTCTGGCTAAGAT
CGGCCGCAGCGATCGCATCCATGGCCTCCGCGACCGGCTGCAGAACAGCGGGCAGTTCGGTTTCAGGCAG
GTCTTGCAACGTGACACCCTGTGCACGGCGGGAGATGCAATAGGTCAGGCTCTCGCTGAATTCCCCAATG
TCAAGCACTTCCGGAATCGGGAGCGCGGCCGATGCAAAGTGCCGATAAACATAACGATCTTTGTAGAAAC
CATCGGCGCAGCTATTTACCCGCAGGACATATCCACGCCCTCCTACATCGAAGCTGAAAGCACGAGATTC
TTCGCCCTCCGAGAGCTGCATCAGGTCGGAGACGCTGTCGAACTTTTCGATCAGAAACTTCTCGACAGAC
GTCGCGGTGAGTTCAGGCTTTTTGGCCAAGGAAGTTCCTATACTTTCTAGAGAATAGGAACTTCGGAATA
GGAACTTCTAGGCTCGAGGATTCAAGAACAGCTTCTGCTATTAATTAGCTGTGTGTCATTTCAGGCAAAT
CACAAAATCTCCAGGCCCCCAAATCCCCATTTGCGAAACGAGGTGACCTGCCTCAGTTTTCCTTCATCCA
GCGATAAAATTCTACTAAAAAATTTCCAACCCCAGAGCAAGCATCAGGACTGTGCCTGAAGGGATCCGGC
TGCATCTCAGTAATATTCCACTCTTACAGGCTTAAAAATAAAAAAGAAAAGAAAAGAAAACAAGAACAGT
TTCACCAGCGTCAATTGAGAACAGCTGCTTCAACAGGCCCTGCTTTATGTGGGCAGGTGGGGACAGGGAG
TTGGCCCAGAAAACAGGACCCTCATTTCCTGGAGCCCCCAGGGCAGCTCCCCAACACCGTACACAACCTG
CATCATTTACAGGAGCCAAAGGAGTTTTAGAAATCAACTTCATAGAGTTGCTGTATCATTGTGTTAGTTT
TGCCATCCTAACCTATACAGCGTCACTAATCTCTCCCCTCGGAGTTGACTGCCTAAAAACAAGCCATGGA
TACAGGTTCTAAAGACCCGGGGGTGAGGGAGCGGAGAGGGTGGGTGTCACCACCCCGTCCAGCTCCAAGC
TTTGTGTGCCCTGGAACTCTCCATTTTAGGTCATTGCTTCAGTTTCTTTTCTAAAAAATTAGGCTGCTGC
AAGGTCAGCCTGAGACCACTTCTGCCCCGAGAATTCTAGACTAGTAAGACCTGGTGACATACAAACGACG
AAGATATTTTACAATAATGCCATGGCCCTTGATAGCTACACGAGGTTTGTGTTCTGATTTTAAATTAATG
GATGACGTCGAGACTATATGGAGGAAATGACAAAGGACAGGAGAGAGGTGGGAAAGGAAGACCTAGACTG
AAAATGGAAGTTGGGCAGCAGCTCCACGAAAGAAAGACCAGCCCCCAAGTGCAGTGACAGCGCAGAGTAG
CGACCGAGAAGTTCCCAGGCCAGCTGCCACCCCGCCCCCATGCCATTCCCCAGAACAGGCACAGGCGTTA
GGGCGGGGCGCGCGTGCGCAGTCACGCGCTGCGCCAACCGCCACAGCTCCGGGAAGGCGGCCAGGACCGG
CTAGAGCCGGTTAGAACCAGTGGCGCCCGCCCACGAGCCAGCGCCTCACAAAGGGAGGGCGGCTCACGGC
CCTCGCGTATCCCTGCGCGGCGCTCGCGAGCCGCCCCTCCCCCGGCGTTTGTCCCTGACGCAGCCCCACC
GGTTGCGCAGTCCCTCCCCGCCCCCGCTCTCCCCTCCGCAGCCTGCAGCCCGAGACTTCTGTAAAGGACT
GGGGCCCCGCAACTGTCCTCTCCTGCCCTCTTAAGCGCAGCGCCATTTTAGCAACGCAGAAGCCCGGCGC
CGGGAAGCCTCAGCTCGCCTGAAGGCAGGTCCCCTCTGACGCCTCCGGGAGCCCAGGTTTCCCAGAGTCC
TTGGGACGCAGCGACGAGTTGTGCTGCTATCTTAGCTGTCCTTATAGGCTGGCCATTCCAGGTGGTGGTA
TTTAGATAAAACCACTCAAACTCTGCAGTTTGGTCTTGGGGTTTGGAGGAAAGCTTTTATTTTTCTTCCT
GCTCCGGTTCAGAAGGTCTGAAGCTCATACCTAACCAGGCATAACACAGAATCTGCAAAACAAAAACCCC
TAAAAAAGCAGACCCAGAGCAGTGTAAACACTTCTGGGTGTGTCCCTGACTGGCTGCCCAAGGTCTCTGT
GTCTTCGGAGACAAAGCCATTCGCTTAGTTGGTCTACTTTAAAAGGCCACTTGAACTCGCTTTCCATGGC
GATTTGCCTTGTGAGCACTTTCAGGAGAGCCTGGAAGCTGAAAAACGGTAGAAAAATTTCCGTGCGGGCC
GTGGGGGGCTGGCGGCAACTGGGGGGCCGCAGATCAGAGTGGGCCACTGGCAGCCAACGGCCCCCGGGGC
TCAGGCGGGGAGCAGCTCTGTGGTGTGGGATTGAGGCGTTTTCCAAGAGTGGGTTTTCACGTTTCTAAGA
TTTCCCAAGCAGACAGCCCGTGCTGCTCCGATTTCTCGAACAAAAAAGCAAAACGTGTGGCTGTCTTGGG
AGCAAGTCGCAGGACTGCAAGCAGTTGGGGGAGAAAGTCCGCCATTTTGCCACTTCTCAACCGTCCCTGC
AAGGCTGGGGCTCAGTTGCGTAATGGAAAGTAAAGCCCTGAACTATCACACTTTAATCTTCCTTCAAAAG
GTGGTAAACTATACCTACTGTCCCTCAAGAGAACACAAGAAGTGCTTTAAGAGGTATTTTAAAAGTTCCG
GGGGTTTTGTGAGGCGTTTGATGACCCGTTTAAAATATGATTTCCATGTTTCTTTTGTCTAAAGTTTGCA
GCTCAAATCTTTCCACACGCTAGTAATTTAAGTATTTCTGCATGTGTAGTTTGCATTCAAGTTCCATAAG
CTGTTAAGAAAAATCTAGAAAAGTAAAACTAGAACCTATTTTTAACCGAAGAACTACTTTTTGCCTCCCT
CACAAAGGCGGCGGAAGGTGATCGAATTCCGGTGATGCGAGTTGTTCTCCGTCTATAAATACGCCTCGCC
CGAGCTGTGCGGTAGGCATTGAGGCAGCCAGCGCAGGGGCTTCTGCTGAGGGGGCAGGCGGAGCTTGAGG
AAACCGCAGATAAGTTTTTTTCTCTTTGAAAGATAGAGATTAATACAACTACTTAAAAAATATAGTCAAT
AGGTTACTAAGATATTGCTTAGCGTTAAGTTTTTAACGTAATTTTAATAGCTTAAGATTTTAAGAGAAAA
TATGAAGACTTAGAAGAGTAGCATGAGGAAGGAAAAGATAAAAGGTTTCTAAAACATGACGGAGGTTGAG
ATGAAGCTTCTTCATGGAGTAAAAAATGTATTTAAAAGAAAATTGAGAGAAAGGACTACAGAGCCCCGAA
TTAATACCAATAGAAGGGCAATGCTTTTAGATTAAAATGAAGGTGACTTAAACAGCTTAAAGTTTAGTTT
AAAAGTTGTAGGTGATTAAAATAATTTGAAGGCGATCTTTTAAAAAGAGATTAAACCGAAGGTGATTAAA
AGACCTTGAAATCCATGACGCAGGGAGAATTGCGTCATTTAAAGCCTAGTTAACGCATTTACTAAACGCA
GACGAAAATGGAAAGATTAATTGGGAGTGGTAGGATGAAACAATTTGGAGAAGATAGAAGTTTGAAGTGG
AAAACTGGAAGACAGAAGTACGGGAAGGCGAAGAAAAGAATAGAGAAGATAGGGAAATTAGAAGATAAAA
ACATACTTTTAGAAGAAAAAAGATAAATTTAAACCTGAAAAGTAGGAAGCAGAAGAAAAAAGACAAGCTA
GGAAACAAAAAGCTAAGGGCAAAATGTACAAACTTAGAAGAAAATTGGAAGATAGAAACAAGATAGAAAA
TGAAAATATTGTCAAGAGTTTCAGATAGAAAATGAAAAACAAGCTAAGACAAGTATTGGAGAAGTATAGA
AGATAGAAAAATATAAAGCCAAAAATTGGATAAAATAGCACTGAAAAAATGAGGAAATTATTGGTAACCA
ATTTATTTTAAAAGCCCATCAATTTAATTTCTGGTGGTGCAGAAGTTAGAAGGTAAAGCTTGAGAAGATG
AGGGTGTTTACGTAGACCAGAACCAATTTAGAAGAATACTTGAAGCTAGAAGGGGAAGTTGGTTAAAAAT
CACATCAAAAAGCTACTAAAAGGACTGGTGTAATTTAAAAAAAACTAAGGCAGAAGGCTTTTGGAAGAGT
TAGAAGAATTTGGAAGGCCTTAAATATAGTAGCTTAGTTTGAAAAATGTGAAGGACTTTCGTAACGGAAG
TAATTCAAGATCAAGAGTAATTACCAACTTAATGTTTTTGCATTGGACTTTGAGTTAAGATTATTTTTTA
AATCCTGAGGACTAGCATTAATTGACAGCTGACCCAGGTGCTACACAGAAGTGGATTCAGTGAATCTAGG
AAGACAGCAGCAGACAGGATTCCAGGAACCAGTGTTTGATGAAGCTAGGACTGAGGAGCAAGCGAGCAAG
CAGCAGTTCGTGGTGAAGATAGGAAAAGAGTCCAGGAGCCAGTGCGATTTGGTGAAGGAAGCTAGGAAGA
AGGAAGGAGCGCTAACGATTTGGTGGTGAAGCTAGGAAAAAGGATTCCAGGAAGGAGCGAGTGCAATTTG
GTGATGAAGGTAGCAGGCGGCTTGGCTTGGCAACCACACGGAGGAGGCGAGCAGGCGTTGTGCGTAGAGG
ATCCTAGACCAGCATGCCAGTGTGCCAAGGCCACAGGGAAAGCGAGTGGTTGGTAAAAATCCGTGAGGTC
GGCAATATGTTGTTTTTCTGGAACTTACTTATGGTAACCTTTTATTTATTTTCTAATATAATGGGGGAGT
TTCGTACTGAGGTGTAAAGGGATTTATATGGGGACGTAGGCCGATTTCCGGGTGTTGTAGGTTTCTCTTT
TTCAGGCTTATACTCATGAATCTTGTCTGAAGCTTTTGAGGGCAGACTGCCAAGTCCTGGAGAAATAGTA
GATGGCAAGTTTGTGGGTTTTTTTTTTTTACACGAATTTGAGGAAAACCAAATGAATTTGATAGCCAAAT
TGAGACAATTTCAGCAAATCTGTAAGCAGTTTGTATGTTTAGTTGGGGTAATGAAGTATTTCAGTTTTGT
GAATAGATGACCTGTTTTTACTTCCTCACCCTGAATTCGTTTTGTAAATGTAGAGTTTGGATGTGTAACT
GAGGCGGGGGGGAGTTTTCAGTATTTTTTTTTGTGGGGGTGGGGGCAAAATATGTTTTCAGTTCTTTTTC
CCTTAGGTCTGTCTAGAATCCTAAAGGCAAATGACTCAAGGTGTAACAGAAAACAAGAAAATCCAATATC
AGGATAATCAGACCACCACAGGTTTACAGTTTATAGAAACTAGAGCAGTTCTCACGTTGAGGTCTGTGGA
AGAGATGTCCATTGGAGAAATGGCTGGTAGTTACTCTTTTTTCCCCCCACCCCCTTAATCAGACTTTAAA
AGTGCTTAACCCCTTAAACTTGTTATTTTTTACTTGAAGCATTTTGGGATGGTCTTAACAGGGAAGAGAG
AGGGTGGGGGAGAAAATGTTTTTTTCTAAGATTTTCCACAGATGCTATAGTACTATTGACAAACTGGGTT
AGAGAAGGAGTGTACCGCTGTGCTGTTGGCACGAACACCTTCAGGGACTGGAGCTGCTTTTATCCTTGGA
AGAGTATTCCCAGTTGAAGCTGAAAAGTACAGCACAGTGCAGCTTTGGTTCATATTCAGTCATCTCAGGA
GAACTTCAGAAGAGCTTGAGTAGGCCAAATGTTGAAGTTAAGTTTTCCAATAATGTGACTTCTTAAAAGT
TTTATTAAAGGGGAGGGGCAAATATTGGCAATTAGTTGGCAGTGGCCTGTTACGGTTGGGATTGGTGGGG
TGGGTTTAGGTAATTGTTTAGTTTATGATTGCAGATAAACTCATGCCAGAGAACTTAAAGTCTTAGAATG
GAAAAAGTAAAGAAATATCAACTTCCAAGTTGGCAAGTAACTCCCAATGATTTAGTTTTTTTCCCCCCAG
TTTGAATTGGGAAGCTGGGGGAAGTTAAATATGAGCCACTGGGTGTACCAGTGCATTAATTTGGGCAAGG
AAAGTGTCATAATTTGATACTGTATCTGTTTTCCTTCAAAGTATAGAGCTTTTGGGGAAGGAAAGTATTG
AACTGGGGGTTGGTCTGGCCTACTGGGCTGACATTAACTACAATTATGGGAAATGCAAAAGTTGTTTGGA
TATGGTAGTGTGTGGTTCTCTTTTGGAATTTTTTTCAGGTGATTTAATAATAATTTAAAACTACTATAGA
AACTGCAGAGCAAAGGAAGTGGCTTAATGATCCTGAAGGGATTTCTTCTGATGGTAGCTTTTGTATTATC
AAGTAAGATTCTATTTTCAGTTGTGTGTAAGCAAGTTTTTTTTTTAGTGTAGGAGAAATACTTTTCCATT
GTTTAACTGCAAAACAAGATGTTAAGGTATGCTTCAAAAATTTTGTAAATTGTTTATTTTAAACTTATCT
GTTTGTAAATTGTAACTGATTAAGAATTGTGATAGTTCAGCTTGAATGTCTCTTAGAGGGTGGGCTTTTG
TTGATGAGGGAGGGGAAACTTTTTTTTTTCTATAGACTTTTTTCAGATAACATCTTCTGAGTCATAACCA
GCCTGGCAGTATGATGGCCTAGATGCAGAGAAAACAGCTCCTTGGTGAATTGATAAGTAAAGGCAGAAAA
GATTATATGTCATACCTCCATTGGGGAATAAGCATAACCCTGAGATTCTTACTACTGATGAGAACATTAT
CTGCATATGCCAAAAAATTTTAAGCAAATGAAAGCTACCAATTTAAAGTTACGGAATCTACCATTTTAAA
GTTAATTGCTTGTCAAGCTATAACCACAAAAATAATGAATTGATGAGAAATACAATGAAGAGGCAATGTC
CATCTCAAAATACTGCTTTTACAAAAGCAGAATAAAAGCGAAAAGAAATGAAAATGTTACACTACATTAA
TCCTGGAATAAAAGAAGCCGAAATAAATGAGAGATGAGTTGGGATCAAGTGGATTGAGGAGGCTGTGCTG
TGTGCCAATGTTTCGTTTGCCTCAGACAGGTATCTCTTCGTTATCAGAAGAGTTGCTTCATTTCATCTGG
GAGCAGAAAACAGCAGGCAGCTGTTAACAGATAAGTTTAACTTGCATCTGCAGTATTGCATGTTAGGGAT
AAGTGCTTATTTTTAAGAGCTGTGGAGTTCTTAAATATCAACCATGGCACTTTCTCCTGACCCCTTCCCT
AGGGGATTTCAGGATTGAGAAATTTTTCCATCGAGCCTTTTTAAAATTGTAGGACTTGTTCCTGTGGGCT
TCAGTGATGGGATAGTACACTTCACTCAGAGGCATTTGCATCTTTAAATAATTTCTTAAAAGCCTCTAAA
GTGATCAGTGCCTTGATGCCAACTAAGGAAATTTGTTTAGCATTGAATCTCTGAAGGCTCTATGAAAGGA
ATAGCATGATGTGCTGTTAGAATCAGATGTTACTGCTAAAATTTACATGTTGTGATGTAAATTGTGTAGA
AAACCATTAAATCATTCAAAATAATAAACTATTTTTATTAGAGAATGTATACTTTTAGAAAGCTGTCTCC
TTATTTAAATAAAATAGTGTTTGTCTGTAGTTCAGTGTTGGGGCAATCTTGGGGGGGATTCTTCTCTAAT
CTTTCAGAAACTTTGTCTGCGAACACTCTTTAATGGACCAGATCAGGATTTGAGCGGAAGAACGAATGTA
ACTTTAAGGCAGGAAAGACAAATTTTATTCTTCATAAAGTGATGAGCATATAATAATTCCAGGCACATGG
CAATAGAGGCCCTCTAAATAAGGAATAAATAACCTCTTAGACAGGTGGGAGATTATGATCAGAGTAAAAG
GTAATTACACATTTTATTTCCAGAAAGTCAGGGGTCTATAAATTGACAGTGATTAGAGTAATACTTTTTC
ACATTTCCAAAGTTTGCATGTTAACTTTAAATGCTTACAATCTTAGAGTGGTAGGCAATGTTTTACACTA
TTGACCTTATATAGGGAAGGGAGGGGGTGCCTGTGGGGTTTTAAAGAATTTTCCTTTGCAGAGGCATTTC
ATCCTTCATGAAGCCATTCAGGATTTTGAATTGCATATGAGTGCTTGGCTCTTCCTTCTGTTCTAGTGAG
TGTATGAGACCTTGCAGTGAGTTTATCAGCATACTCAAAATTTTTTTCCTGGAATTTGGAGGGATGGGAG
GAGGGGGTGGGGCTTACTTGTTGTAGCTTTTTTTTTTTTTACAGACTTCACAGAGAATGCAGTTGTCTTG
ACTTCAGGTCTGTCTGTTCTGTTGGCAAGTAAATGCAGTACTGTTCTGATCCCGCTGCTATTAGAATGCA
TTGTGAAACGACTGGAGTATGATTAAAAGTTGTGTTCCCCAATGCTTGGAGTAGTGATTGTTGAAGGAAA
AAATCCAGCTGAGTGATAAAGGCTGAGTGTTGAGGAAATTTCTGCAGTTTTAAGCAGTCGTATTTGTGAT
TGAAGCTGAGTACATTTTGCTGGTGTATTTTTAGGTAAAATGCTTTTTGTTCATTTCTGGTGGTGGGAGG
GGACTGAAGCCTTTAGTCTTTTCCAGATGCAACCTTAAAATCAGTGACAAGAAACATTCCAAACAAGCAA
CAGTCTTCAAGAAATTAAACTGGCAAGTGGAAATGTTTAAACAGTTCAGTGATCTTTAGTGCATTGTTTA
TGTGTGGGTTTCTCTCTCCCCTCCCTTGGTCTTAATTCTTACATGCAGGAACACTCAGCAGACACACGTA
TGCGAAGGGCCAGAGAAGCCAGACCCAGTAAGAAAAAATAGCCTATTTACTTTAAATAAACCAAACATTC
CATTTTAAATGTGGGGATTGGGAACCACTAGTTCTTTCAGATGGTATTCTTCAGACTATAGAAGGAGCTT
CCAGTTGAATTCACCAGTGGACAAAATGAGGAAAACAGGTGAACAAGCTTTTTCTGTATTTACATACAAA
GTCAGATCAGTTATGGGACAATAGTATTGAATAGATTTCAGCTTTATGCTGGAGTAACTGGCATGTGAGC
AAACTGTGTTGGCGTGGGGGTGGAGGGGTGAGGTGGGCGCTAAGCCTTTTTTTAAGATTTTTCAGGTACC
CCTCACTAAAGGCACCGAAGGCTTAAAGTAGGACAACCATGGAGCCTTCCTGTGGCAGGAGAGACAACAA
AGCGCTATTATCCTAAGGTCAAGAGAAGTGTCAGCCTCACCTGATTTTTATTAGTAATGAGGACTTGCCT
CAACTCCCTCTTTCTGGAGTGAAGCATCCGAAGGAATGCTTGAAGTACCCCTGGGCTTCTCTTAACATTT
AAGCAAGCTGTTTTTATAGCAGCTCTTAATAATAAAGCCCAAATCTCAAGCGGTGCTTGAAGGGGAGGGA
AAGGGGGAAAGCGGGCAACCACTTTTCCCTAGCTTTTCCAGAAGCCTGTTAAAAGCAAGGTCTCCCCACA
AGCAACTTCTCTGCCACATCGCCACCCCGTGCCTTTTGATCTAGCACAGACCCTTCACCCCTCACCTCGA
TGCAGCCAGTAGCTTGGATCCTTGTGGGCATGATCCATAATCGGTTTCAAGGTAACGATGGTGTCGAGGT
CTTTGGTGGGTTGAACTATGTTAGAAAAGGCCATTAATTTGCCTGCAAATTGTTAACAGAAGGGTATTAA
AACCACAGCTAAGTAGCTCTATTATAATACTTATCCAGTGACTAAAACCAACTTAAACCAGTAAGTGGAG
AAATAACATGTTCAAGAACTGTAATGCTGGGTGGGAACATGTAACTTGTAGACTGGAGAAGATAGGCATT
TGAGTGGCTGAGAGGGCTTTTGGGTGGGAATGCAAAAATTCTCTGCTAAGACTTTTTCAGGTGAACATAA
CAGACTTGGCCAAGCTAGCCGCTCGACGTAATCTTAGCGGAAGCTGATCTCCAATGCTCTTCAGTAGGGT
CATGAAGGTTTTTCTTTTCCTGAGAAAACAACACGTATTGTTTTCTCAGGTTTTGCTTTTTGGCCTTTTT
CTAGCTTAAAAAAAAAAAAAGCAAAAGATGCTGGTGGTTGGCACTCCTGGTTTCCAGGACGGGGTTCAAA
TCCCTGCGGCGTCTTTGCTTTGACTACTAATCTGTCTTCAGGACTCTTTCTGTATTTCTCCTTTTCTCTG
CAGGTGCTAGTTCTTGGAGTTTTGGGGAGGTGGGAGGTAACAGCACAATATCTTTGAACTATATACATCC
TTGATGTATAATTTGTCAGGAGCTTGACTTGATTGTATATTCATATTTACACGAGAACCTAATATAACTG
CCTTGTCTTTTTCAGGTAATAGCCTGCAGCTGGTGTTTTGAGAAGCCCTACTGCTGAAAACTTAACAATT
TTGTGTAATAAAAATGGAGAAGCTCTAAATTGTTGTGGTTCTTTTGTGAATAAAAAAATCTTGATTGGGG
AAAAAAGATGGGTGTTCTGTGGGCTTGTTCTGTTAAATCTGTGGTCTATAAACACAGCACCCATAATTAC
AGCATAATCTTCAAGTAGGGTACGGACTTTGGGGGATTGGTGCGAGGGTAGTGGGTGAGTGGCCTACTAA
AAAGCCCAGTAACCCCCACAGGAAAATAGGGAACTTCTTTTTAAGTAGCCTCCTTTCCACTATTTAGTAA
TTGGCTGTGAGCTGGGCTGGGGGAGAAATGGGGCGGGGTGTGTGTGTCATTGGAAAGCTCTCTTTTTTGT
TTTTTTGAGACAGTCTCACTTTGTCCCCCAGGCTGGAGTGTAGTGGCATGATCTCTGCAAACTGCAACCT
CCACTTCTGGGGTCCAAGTGGTTGTCCTGCTTCACCCTCCCTGTAGCTGGGACTACAGGTGCACACCACC
ACGCCTGGCTAATTTTTGTATTTTCAGTTAGAGACGTGGTTTTACCATATTGGCCAGGCTGGTCTCAAAC
TCCTGACCTCGTGTGATCCACCCGCCTGGGCCTCTGAAAGTGCTGGGATTACAGGTGTGAGCCACCAAGC
CTGGCCGATCCTTTTAAGTTTTTAAACCAGTTAAGCTCTTTGGTTCCCCCTCAGAGTCCCAAGGTCCTGG
GTCACTCAGGATCACATTTTCCTTTAATCAGTTGTCACTGGTCCCCTTTTGTCCCTTTGAACGTGCTGTG
GGATTAGTAGCAGCATCTGGCTGTTGGAAGGACTGGCTGGGATCTCAGGTGAAATACCCTCCCTGGCCCT
CCTTACCCTTAAGATCTCCCGATCCGTCGACGTCAGGTGGCACTTTTCGGGGAAATGTGCGCGGAACCCC
TATTTGTTTATTTTTCTAAATAC
